Addgene plasmid #116789: pHAGE-ROR1
Purpose: Lentiviral expression of ROR1
Depositing lab: Gordon Mills & Kenneth Scott. Depositing organization: Baylor College of Medicine. Publication: Systematic Functional Annotation of Somatic Mutations in Cancer. Ng PK, Li J, Jeong KJ, Shao S, Chen H, Tsang YH, Sengupta S, Wang Z, Bhavana VH, Tran R, Soewito S, Minussi DC, Moreno D, Kong K, Dogruluk T, Lu H, Gao J, Tokheim C, Zhou DC, Johnson AM, Zeng J, Ip CKM, Ju Z, Wester M, Yu S, Li Y, Vellano CP, Schultz N, Karchin R, Ding L, Lu Y, Cheung LWT, Chen K, Shaw KR, Meric-Bernstam F, Scott KL, Yi S, Sahni N, Liang H, Mills GB. Cancer Cell. 2018 Mar 12;33(3):450-462.e10. doi: 10.1016/j.ccell.2018.01.021. PubMed 29533785.
Backbone
  Vector backbone: pHAGE
  Vector type: Lentiviral
Growth in bacteria
  Bacterial resistance: Ampicillin, 100 μg/mL
  Growth temperature: 37°C
  Growth strain: Stbl3
  Copy number: High Copy
Gene/Insert
  Gene/Insert name: ROR1
  Species: H. sapiens (human)
  Mutation: WT
  Entrez Gene: ROR1 (a.k.a. NTRKR1, dJ537F10.1)
  Cloning method: Gateway Cloning
Terms and licenses: Academic/Nonprofit Terms; Industry Terms: Not Available to Industry
How to cite: pHAGE-ROR1 was a gift from Gordon Mills & Kenneth Scott (Addgene plasmid # 116789 ; http://n2t.net/addgene:116789 ; RRID:Addgene_116789)
