[The description below was written by a language model from this plasmid's Addgene catalogue record and pLannotate feature annotations shown in this document.]
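Description:
pHAGE-ROR1 is an HIV-1-derived lentiviral expression plasmid (about 11.4 kb) built on the pHAGE backbone to deliver wild-type human ROR1 into mammalian cells. In bacteria it is maintained through a high-copy ColE1/pUC-type origin and selected with ampicillin via the β-lactamase gene; the record lists a recombination-deficient strain as the propagation host, a common choice for plasmids carrying repeated LTRs. The viral portion contains a truncated 5' LTR, the Ψ packaging signal with a short gag fragment, the Rev response element for Rev-dependent nuclear export of the genomic RNA, the cPPT/CTS element, and a ΔU3 self-inactivating 3' LTR. Because the 3' LTR is self-inactivating, transgene expression from the integrated provirus depends on the internal promoter. Short nef, Rev, lacI, lac promoter and SV40 fragments in the annotation are leftover backbone sequences.

The payload is driven by the strong constitutive human EF-1α promoter. The ROR1 open reading frame, encoding a receptor tyrosine kinase-like orphan receptor that binds WNT5A, was introduced by Gateway cloning and is flanked by attB1 and attB2 sites. A V5 epitope tag lies just downstream of attB2, but the record does not establish whether the ROR1 coding sequence reads through into it. An EMCV IRES follows and allows EGFP to be translated from the same transcript, so transduced cells can be identified or sorted by fluorescence. A WPRE upstream of the 3' LTR enhances transcript stability and expression.

The stated purpose is lentiviral expression of ROR1. The plasmid comes from a study on systematic functional annotation of somatic mutations in cancer, where a wild-type clone like this one would plausibly serve as a reference for mutant alleles.
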