Features (pLannotate 1.2.2; 27 found; start..end, strand, type, name):
    377..634     +  LTR            5' LTR (truncated): truncated 5' long terminal repeat (LTR) from HIV-1
    681..806     +  misc_feature   HIV-1 Ψ: packaging signal of human immunodeficiency virus type 1
    790..1128    +  CDS            HIV-1 gag (fragment): gag protein from human immunodeficiency virus 1; gag
   1303..1536    +  misc_feature   RRE: The Rev response element (RRE) of HIV-1 allows for Rev-dependent mRNA export from the nucleus to the cytoplasm.
   1913..2013    +  CDS            Rev (fragment): human immunodeficiency virus 1 (HIV-1) Rev protein; rev; enhances nuclear export of unspliced and incompletely spliced viral mRNAs
   2058..2175    +  misc_feature   cPPT/CTS: central polypurine tract and central termination sequence of HIV-1
   2223..3401    +  promoter       EF-1α promoter: strong constitutive promoter for human elongation factor EF-1α
   3422..3442    +  protein_bind   attB1: mutant version of attB; core recombination site for the Gateway® BP reaction BP Clonase™
   3463..6273    +  CDS            ROR1: ROR1_HUMAN - Also known as NTRKR1. Experimental evidence at protein level: Swiss-Prot protein existence level 1. Has very low kinase activity in vitro and is unlikely to function as a tyrosine kinase in vivo (PubMed:25029443). Receptor for ligand WNT5A which activate downstream NFkB signaling pathway and may result in the inhibition of WNT3A-mediated signaling (PubMed:25029443, PubMed:27162350). In inner ear, crucial for spiral ganglion neurons to innervate auditory hair cells (PubMed:27162350). From Homo sapiens (Human).
   6290..6310    -  protein_bind   attB2: mutant version of attB; core recombination site for the Gateway® BP reaction BP Clonase™
   6364..6405    +  CDS            V5 tag: epitope tag from simian virus 5
   6531..6993    +  misc_feature   IRES: internal ribosome entry site (IRES) of the encephalomyocarditis virus (EMCV)
   7007..7726    +  CDS            EGFP: the original enhanced GFP (Yang et al., 1996) mammalian codon-optimized
   7740..8328    +  misc_feature   WPRE: woodchuck hepatitis virus posttranscriptional regulatory element
   8336..8401    +  CDS            nef (fragment): NEF_HV1Z2 - Experimental evidence at protein level: Swiss-Prot protein existence level 1. Extracellular Nef protein targets CD4(+) T-lymphocytes for apoptosis by interacting with CXCR4 surface receptors. From Human immunodeficiency virus type 1 group M subtype D (isolate Z2/CDC-Z34) (HIV-1).
   8403..8636    +  LTR            3' LTR (ΔU3): self-inactivating 3' long terminal repeat (LTR) from HIV-1
   8841..8945    +  promoter       AmpR promoter: bla
   8946..9806    +  CDS            AmpR: β-lactamase; bla; confers resistance to ampicillin, carbenicillin, and related antibiotics
   9977..10565   +  rep_origin     ori: high-copy-number ColE1/pMB1/pBR322/pUC origin of replication
  10748..10802   +  CDS            lacI (fragment): lac repressor; lacI; The lac repressor binds to the lac operator to inhibit transcription in E. coli. This inhibition can be relieved by adding lactose or isopropyl-β-D-thiogalactopyranoside (IPTG).
  10808..10901   +  rep_origin     SV40 ori (fragment): SV40 origin of replication
  10926..10963   +  CDS            lacI (fragment): lac repressor; lacI; The lac repressor binds to the lac operator to inhibit transcription in E. coli. This inhibition can be relieved by adding lactose or isopropyl-β-D-thiogalactopyranoside (IPTG).
  10976..10997   +  protein_bind   CAP binding site: CAP binding activates transcription in the presence of cAMP. E. coli catabolite activator protein
  11012..11042   +  promoter       lac promoter: promoter for the E. coli lac operon
  11046..11068   +  protein_bind   lac operator (fragment): The lac repressor binds to the lac operator to inhibit transcription in E. coli. This inhibition can be relieved by adding lactose or isopropyl-β-D-thiogalactopyranoside (IPTG). lac repressor encoded by lacI
  11100..11183   +  polyA_signal   SV40 poly(A) signal (fragment): SV40 polyadenylation signal
  11350..329     +  CDS            nef (fragment) (across the origin): NEF_HV1BR - Experimental evidence at protein level: Swiss-Prot protein existence level 1. Extracellular Nef protein targets CD4(+) T-lymphocytes for apoptosis by interacting with CXCR4 surface receptors (PubMed:14990729). From Human immunodeficiency virus type 1 group M subtype B (isolate BRU/LAI) (HIV-1).
>Addgene plasmid #116789 | pHAGE-ROR1 | addgene full sequence | sequence record 241741 | Addgene NGS Result
TGGAAGGGCTAATTCACTCCCAAAGAAGACAAGATATCCTTGATCTGTGGATCTACCACACACAAGGCTA
CTTCCCTGATTAGCAGAACTACACACCAGGGCCAGGGGTCAGATATCCACTGACCTTTGGATGGTGCTAC
AAGCTAGTACCAGTTGAGCCAGATAAGGTAGAAGAGGCCAATAAAGGAGAGAACACCAGCTTGTTACACC
CTGTGAGCCTGCATGGGATGGATGACCCGGAGAGAGAAGTGTTAGAGTGGAGGTTTGACAGCCGCCTAGC
ATTTCATCACGTGGCCCGAGAGCTGCATCCGGAGTACTTCAAGAACTGCTGATATCGAGCTTGCTACAAG
GGACTTTCCGCTGGGGACTTTCCAGGGAGGCGTGGCCTGGGCGGGACTGGGGAGTGGCGAGCCCTCAGAT
CCTGCATATAAGCAGCTGCTTTTTGCCTGTACTGGGTCTCTCTGGTTAGACCAGATCTGAGCCTGGGAGC
TCTCTGGCTAACTAGGGAACCCACTGCTTAAGCCTCAATAAAGCTTGCCTTGAGTGCTTCAAGTAGTGTG
TGCCCGTCTGTTGTGTGACTCTGGTAACTAGAGATCCCTCAGACCCTTTTAGTCAGTGTGGAAAATCTCT
AGCAGTGGCGCCCGAACAGGGACTTGAAAGCGAAAGGGAAACCAGAGGAGCTCTCTCGACGCAGGACTCG
GCTTGCTGAAGCGCGCACGGCAAGAGGCGAGGGGCGGCGACTGGTGAGTACGCCAAAAATTTTGACTAGC
GGAGGCTAGAAGGAGAGAGATGGGTGCGAGAGCGTCAGTATTAAGCGGGGGAGAATTAGATCGCGATGGG
AAAAAATTCGGTTAAGGCCAGGGGGAAAGAAAAAATATAAATTAAAACATATAGTATGGGCAAGCAGGGA
GCTAGAACGATTCGCAGTTAATCCTGGCCTGTTAGAAACATCAGAAGGCTGTAGACAAATACTGGGACAG
CTACAACCATCCCTTCAGACAGGATCAGAAGAACTTAGATCATTATATAATACAGTAGCAACCCTCTATT
GTGTGCATCAAAGGATAGAGATAAAAGACACCAAGGAAGCTTTAGACAAGATAGAGGAAGAGCAAAACAA
AAGTAAGACCACCGCACAGCAAGCGGCCGGCCGCTGATCTTCAGACCTGGAGGAGGAGATATGAGGGACA
ATTGGAGAAGTGAATTATATAAATATAAAGTAGTAAAAATTGAACCATTAGGAGTAGCACCCACCAAGGC
AAAGAGAAGAGTGGTGCAGAGAGAAAAAAGAGCAGTGGGAATAGGAGCTTTGTTCCTTGGGTTCTTGGGA
GCAGCAGGAAGCACTATGGGCGCAGCGTCAATGACGCTGACGGTACAGGCCAGACAATTATTGTCTGGTA
TAGTGCAGCAGCAGAACAATTTGCTGAGGGCTATTGAGGCGCAACAGCATCTGTTGCAACTCACAGTCTG
GGGCATCAAGCAGCTCCAGGCAAGAATCCTGGCTGTGGAAAGATACCTAAAGGATCAACAGCTCCTGGGG
ATTTGGGGTTGCTCTGGAAAACTCATTTGCACCACTGCTGTGCCTTGGAATGCTAGTTGGAGTAATAAAT
CTCTGGAACAGATTTGGAATCACACGACCTGGATGGAGTGGGACAGAGAAATTAACAATTACACAAGCTT
AATACACTCCTTAATTGAAGAATCGCAAAACCAGCAAGAAAAGAATGAACAAGAATTATTGGAATTAGAT
AAATGGGCAAGTTTGTGGAATTGGTTTAACATAACAAATTGGCTGTGGTATATAAAATTATTCATAATGA
TAGTAGGAGGCTTGGTAGGTTTAAGAATAGTTTTTGCTGTACTTTCTATAGTGAATAGAGTTAGGCAGGG
ATATTCACCATTATCGTTTCAGACCCACCTCCCAACCCCGAGGGGACCCGACAGGCCCGAAGGAATAGAA
GAAGAAGGTGGAGAGAGAGACAGAGACAGATCCATTCGATTAGTGAACGGATCTCGACGGTATCGCCGAA
TTCACAAATGGCAGTATTCATCCACAATTTTAAAAGAAAAGGGGGGATTGGGGGGTACAGTGCAGGGGAA
AGAATAGTAGACATAATAGCAACAGACATACAAACTAAAGAATTACAAAAACAAATTACAAAAATTCAAA
ATTTTCGGGTTTATTACAGGGACAGCAGAGATCCAGTTTGGACTAGTCGTGAGGCTCCGGTGCCCGTCAG
TGGGCAGAGCGCACATCGCCCACAGTCCCCGAGAAGTTGGGGGGAGGGGTCGGCAATTGAACCGGTGCCT
AGAGAAGGTGGCGCGGGGTAAACTGGGAAAGTGATGTCGTGTACTGGCTCCGCCTTTTTCCCGAGGGTGG
GGGAGAACCGTATATAAGTGCAGTAGTCGCCGTGAACGTTCTTTTTCGCAACGGGTTTGCCGCCAGAACA
CAGGTAAGTGCCGTGTGTGGTTCCCGCGGGCCTGGCCTCTTTACGGGTTATGGCCCTTGCGTGCCTTGAA
TTACTTCCACCTGGCTGCAGTACGTGATTCTTGATCCCGAGCTTCGGGTTGGAAGTGGGTGGGAGAGTTC
GAGGCCTTGCGCTTAAGGAGCCCCTTCGCCTCGTGCTTGAGTTGAGGCCTGGCCTGGGCGCTGGGGCCGC
CGCGTGCGAATCTGGTGGCACCTTCGCGCCTGTCTCGCTGCTTTCGATAAGTCTCTAGCCATTTAAAATT
TTTGATGACCTGCTGCGACGCTTTTTTTCTGGCAAGATAGTCTTGTAAATGCGGGCCAAGATCTGCACAC
TGGTATTTCGGTTTTTGGGGCCGCGGGCGGCGACGGGGCCCGTGCGTCCCAGCGCACATGTTCGGCGAGG
CGGGGCCTGCGAGCGCGGCCACCGAGAATCGGACGGGGGTAGTCTCAAGCTGGCCGGCCTGCTCTGGTGC
CTGGCCTCGCGCCGCCGTGTATCGCCCCGCCCTGGGCGGCAAGGCTGGCCCGGTCGGCACCAGTTGCGTG
AGCGGAAAGATGGCCGCTTCCCGGCCCTGCTGCAGGGAGCTCAAAATGGAGGACGCGGCGCTCGGGAGAG
CGGGCGGGTGAGTCACCCACACAAAGGAAAAGGGCCTTTCCGTCCTCAGCCGTCGCTTCATGTGACTCCA
CGGAGTACCGGGCGCCGTCCAGGCACCTCGATTAGTTCTCGAGCTTTTGGAGTACGTCGTCTTTAGGTTG
GGGGGAGGGGTTTTATGCGATGGAGTTTCCCCACACTGAGTGGGTGGAGACTGAAGTTAGGCCAGCTTGG
CACTTGATGTAATTCTCCTTGGAATTTGCCCTTTTTGAGTTTGGATCTTGGTTCATTCTCAAGCCTCAGA
CAGTGGTTCAAAGTTTTTTTCTTCCATTTCAGGTGTCGTGAAGCGGCCCTGCAGATATCAACAAGTTTGT
ACAAAAAAGCAGAAGGGCCGTCAAGGCCCACCATGCACCGGCCGCGCCGCCGCGGGACGCGCCCGCCGCT
CCTGGCGCTGCTGGCCGCGCTGCTGCTGGCCGCACGCGGGGCTGCTGCCCAAGAAACAGAGCTGTCAGTC
AGTGCTGAATTAGTGCCTACCTCATCATGGAACATCTCAAGTGAACTCAACAAAGATTCTTACCTGACCC
TCGATGAACCAATGAATAACATCACCACGTCTCTGGGCCAGACAGCAGAACTGCACTGCAAAGTCTCTGG
GAATCCACCTCCCACCATCCGCTGGTTCAAAAATGATGCTCCTGTGGTCCAGGAGCCCCGGAGGCTCTCC
TTTCGGTCCACCATCTATGGCTCTCGGCTGCGGATTAGAAACCTCGACACCACAGACACAGGCTACTTCC
AGTGCGTGGCAACAAACGGCAAGGAGGTGGTTTCTTCCACTGGAGTCTTGTTTGTCAAGTTTGGCCCCCC
TCCCACTGCAAGTCCAGGATACTCAGATGAGTATGAAGAAGATGGATTCTGTCAGCCATACAGAGGGATT
GCATGTGCAAGATTTATTGGCAACCGCACCGTCTATATGGAGTCTTTGCACATGCAAGGGGAAATAGAAA
ATCAGATCACAGCTGCCTTCACTATGATTGGCACTTCCAGTCACTTATCTGATAAGTGTTCTCAGTTCGC
CATTCCTTCCCTGTGCCACTATGCCTTCCCGTACTGCGATGAAACTTCATCCGTCCCAAAGCCCCGTGAC
TTGTGTCGCGATGAATGTGAAATCCTGGAGAATGTCCTGTGTCAAACAGAGTACATTTTTGCAAGATCAA
ATCCCATGATTCTGATGAGGCTGAAACTGCCAAACTGTGAAGATCTCCCCCAGCCAGAGAGCCCAGAAGC
TGCGAACTGTATCCGGATTGGAATTCCCATGGCAGATCCTATAAATAAAAATCACAAGTGTTATAACAGC
ACAGGTGTGGACTACCGGGGGACCGTCAGTGTGACCAAATCAGGGCGCCAGTGCCAGCCATGGAATTCCC
AGTATCCCCACACACACACTTTCACCGCCCTTCGTTTCCCAGAGCTGAATGGAGGCCATTCCTACTGCCG
CAACCCAGGGAATCAAAAGGAAGCTCCCTGGTGCTTCACCTTGGATGAAAACTTTAAGTCTGATCTGTGT
GACATCCCAGCGTGCGATTCAAAGGATTCCAAGGAGAAGAATAAAATGGAAATCCTGTACATACTAGTGC
CAAGTGTGGCCATTCCCCTGGCCATTGCTTTACTCTTCTTCTTCATTTGCGTCTGTCGGAATAACCAGAA
GTCATCGTCGGCACCAGTCCAGAGGCAACCAAAACACGTCAGAGGTCAAAATGTAGAGATGTCAATGCTG
AATGCATATAAACCCAAGAGCAAGGCTAAAGAGCTACCTCTTTCTGCTGTACGCTTTATGGAAGAATTGG
GTGAGTGTGCCTTTGGAAAAATCTATAAAGGCCATCTCTATCTCCCAGGCATGGACCATGCTCAGCTGGT
TGCTATCAAGACCTTGAAAGACTATAACAACCCCCAGCAATGGACGGAATTTCAACAAGAAGCCTCCCTA
ATGGCAGAACTGCACCACCCCAATATTGTCTGCCTTCTAGGTGCCGTCACTCAGGAACAACCTGTGTGCA
TGCTTTTTGAGTATATTAATCAGGGGGATCTCCATGAGTTCCTCATCATGAGATCCCCACACTCTGATGT
TGGCTGCAGCAGTGATGAAGATGGGACTGTGAAATCCAGCCTGGACCACGGAGATTTTCTGCACATTGCA
ATTCAGATTGCAGCTGGCATGGAATACCTGTCTAGTCACTTCTTTGTCCACAAGGACCTTGCAGCTCGCA
ATATTTTAATCGGAGAGCAACTTCATGTAAAGATTTCAGACTTGGGGCTTTCCAGAGAAATTTACTCCGC
TGATTACTACAGGGTCCAGAGTAAGTCCTTGCTGCCCATTCGCTGGATGCCCCCTGAAGCCATCATGTAT
GGCAAATTCTCTTCTGATTCAGATATCTGGTCCTTTGGGGTTGTCTTGTGGGAGATTTTCAGTTTTGGAC
TCCAGCCATATTATGGATTCAGTAACCAGGAAGTGATTGAGATGGTGAGAAAACGGCAGCTCTTACCATG
CTCTGAAGACTGCCCACCCAGAATGTACAGCCTCATGACAGAGTGCTGGAATGAGATTCCTTCTAGGAGA
CCAAGATTTAAAGATATTCACGTCCGGCTTCGGTCCTGGGAGGGACTCTCAAGTCACACAAGCTCTACTA
CTCCTTCAGGGGGAAATGCCACCACACAGACAACCTCCCTCAGTGCCAGCCCAGTGAGTAATCTCAGTAA
CCCCAGATATCCTAATTACATGTTCCCGAGCCAGGGTATTACACCACAGGGCCAGATTGCTGGTTTCATT
GGCCCGCCAATACCTCAGAACCAGCGATTCATTCCCATCAATGGATACCCAATACCTCCTGGATATGCAG
CGTTTCCAGCTGCCCACTACCAGCCAACAGGTCCTCCCAGAGTGATTCAGCACTGCCCACCTCCCAAGAG
TCGGTCCCCAAGCAGTGCCAGTGGGTCGACTAGCACTGGCCATGTGACTAGCTTGCCCTCATCAGGATCC
AATCAGGAAGCAAATATTCCTTTACTACCACACATGTCAATTCCAAATCATCCTGGTGGAATGGGTATCA
CCGTTTTTGGCAACAAATCTCAAAAACCCTACAAAATTGACTCAAAGCAAGCATCTTTACTAGGAGACGC
CAATATTCATGGACACACCGAATCTATGATTTCTGCAGAACTGTAAGGCCTCATGGGCCCAGCTTTCTTG
TACAAAGTGGTTGATATCCAGCACAGTGGCGGCCGCTCGAGTCTAGAGGGCCCGCGGTTCGAAGGTAAGC
CTATCCCTAACCCTCTCCTCGGTCTCGATTCTACGCGTACCGGTTAGTAATGAGATCCCTCCCCCCCCCC
TAACGTTACTGGCCGAAGCCGCTTGGAATAAGGCCGGTGTGCGTTTGTCTATATGTTATTTTCCACCATA
TTGCCGTCTTTTGGCAATGTGAGGGCCCGGAAACCTGGCCCTGTCTTCTTGACGAGCATTCCTAGGGGTC
TTTCCCCTCTCGCCAAAGGAATGCAAGGTCTGTTGAATGTCGTGAAGGAAGCAGTTCCTCTGGAAGCTTC
TTGAAGACAAACAACGTCTGTAGCGACCCTTTGCAGGCAGCGGAACCCCCCACCTGGCGACAGGTGCCTC
TGCGGCCAAAAGCCACGTGTATAAGATACACCTGCAAAGGCGGCACAACCCCAGTGCCACGTTGTGAGTT
GGATAGTTGTGGAAAGAGTCAAATGGCTCTCCTCAAGCGTATTCAACAAGGGGCTGAAGGATGCCCAGAA
GGTACCCCATTGTATGGGATCTGATCTGGGGCCTCGGTGCACATGCTTTACATGTGTTTAGTCGAGGTTA
AAAAAACGTCTAGGCCCCCCGAACCACGGGGACGTGGTTTTCCTTTGAAAAACACGATGATAATATGGCC
ACACATATGGTGAGCAAGGGCGAGGAGCTGTTCACCGGGGTGGTGCCCATCCTGGTCGAGCTGGACGGCG
ACGTAAACGGCCACAAGTTCAGCGTGTCCGGCGAGGGCGAGGGCGATGCCACCTACGGCAAGCTGACCCT
GAAGTTCATCTGCACCACCGGCAAGCTGCCCGTGCCCTGGCCCACCCTCGTGACCACCCTGACCTACGGC
GTGCAGTGCTTCAGCCGCTACCCCGACCACATGAAGCAGCACGACTTCTTCAAGTCCGCCATGCCCGAAG
GCTACGTCCAGGAGCGCACCATCTTCTTCAAGGACGACGGCAACTACAAGACCCGCGCCGAGGTGAAGTT
CGAGGGCGACACCCTGGTGAACCGCATCGAGCTGAAGGGCATCGACTTCAAGGAGGACGGCAACATCCTG
GGGCACAAGCTGGAGTACAACTACAACAGCCACAACGTCTATATCATGGCCGACAAGCAGAAGAACGGCA
TCAAGGTGAACTTCAAGATCCGCCACAACATCGAGGACGGCAGCGTGCAGCTCGCCGACCACTACCAGCA
GAACACCCCCATCGGCGACGGCCCCGTGCTGCTGCCCGACAACCACTACCTGAGCACCCAGTCCGCCCTG
AGCAAAGACCCCAACGAGAAGCGCGATCACATGGTCCTGCTGGAGTTCGTGACCGCCGCCGGGATCACTC
TCGGCATGGACGAGCTGTACAAGTAAATCGATAGATCCTAATCAACCTCTGGATTACAAAATTTGTGAAA
GATTGACTGGTATTCTTAACTATGTTGCTCCTTTTACGCTATGTGGATACGCTGCTTTAATGCCTTTGTA
TCATGCTATTGCTTCCCGTATGGCTTTCATTTTCTCCTCCTTGTATAAATCCTGGTTGCTGTCTCTTTAT
GAGGAGTTGTGGCCCGTTGTCAGGCAACGTGGCGTGGTGTGCACTGTGTTTGCTGACGCAACCCCCACTG
GTTGGGGCATTGCCACCACCTGTCAGCTCCTTTCCGGGACTTTCGCTTTCCCCCTCCCTATTGCCACGGC
GGAACTCATCGCCGCCTGCCTTGCCCGCTGCTGGACAGGGGCTCGGCTGTTGGGCACTGACAATTCCGTG
GTGTTGTCGGGGAAATCATCGTCCTTTCCTTGGCTGCTCGCCTGTGTTGCCACCTGGATTCTGCGCGGGA
CGTCCTTCTGCTACGTCCCTTCGGCCCTCAATCCAGCGGACCTTCCTTCCCGCGGCCTGCTGCCGGCTCT
GCGGCCTCTTCCGCGTCTTCGCCTTCGCCCTCAGACGAGTCGGATCTCCCTTTGGGCCGCCTCCCCGCCT
GAGATCCTTTAAGACCAATGACTTACAAGGCAGCTGTAGATCTTAGCCACTTTTTAAAAGAAAAGGGGGG
ACTGGAAGGGCTAATTCACTCCCAACGAAGACAAGATCTGCTTTTTGCTTGTACTGGGTCTCTCTGGTTA
GACCAGATCTGAGCCTGGGAGCTCTCTGGCTAACTAGGGAACCCACTGCTTAAGCCTCAATAAAGCTTGC
CTTGAGTGCTTCAAGTAGTGTGTGCCCGTCTGTTGTGTGACTCTGGTAACTAGAGATCCCTCAGACCCTT
TTAGTCAGTGTGGAAAATCTCTAGCAGTAGTAGTTCATGTCATCTTATTATTCAGTATTTATAACTTGCA
AAGAAATGAATATCAGAGAGTGAGAGGCCCGGGTTAATTAAGGAAAGGGCTAGATCATTCTTGAAGACGA
AAGGGCCTCGTGATACGCCTATTTTTATAGGTTAATGTCATGATAATAATGGTTTCTTAGACGTCAGGTG
GCACTTTTCGGGGAAATGTGCGCGGAACCCCTATTTGTTTATTTTTCTAAATACATTCAAATATGTATCC
GCTCATGAGACAATAACCCTGATAAATGCTTCAATAATATTGAAAAAGGAAGAGTATGAGTATTCAACAT
TTCCGTGTCGCCCTTATTCCCTTTTTTGCGGCATTTTGCCTTCCTGTTTTTGCTCACCCAGAAACGCTGG
TGAAAGTAAAAGATGCTGAAGATCAGTTGGGTGCACGAGTGGGTTACATCGAACTGGATCTCAACAGCGG
TAAGATCCTTGAGAGTTTTCGCCCCGAAGAACGTTTTCCAATGATGAGCACTTTTAAAGTTCTGCTATGT
GGCGCGGTATTATCCCGTGTTGACGCCGGGCAAGAGCAACTCGGTCGCCGCATACACTATTCTCAGAATG
ACTTGGTTGAGTACTCACCAGTCACAGAAAAGCATCTTACGGATGGCATGACAGTAAGAGAATTATGCAG
TGCTGCCATAACCATGAGTGATAACACTGCGGCCAACTTACTTCTGACAACGATCGGAGGACCGAAGGAG
CTAACCGCTTTTTTGCACAACATGGGGGATCATGTAACTCGCCTTGATCGTTGGGAACCGGAGCTGAATG
AAGCCATACCAAACGACGAGCGTGACACCACGATGCCTGTAGCAATGGCAACAACGTTGCGCAAACTATT
AACTGGCGAACTACTTACTCTAGCTTCCCGGCAACAATTAATAGACTGGATGGAGGCGGATAAAGTTGCA
GGACCACTTCTGCGCTCGGCCCTTCCGGCTGGCTGGTTTATTGCTGATAAATCTGGAGCCGGTGAGCGTG
GGTCTCGCGGTATCATTGCAGCACTGGGGCCAGATGGTAAGCCCTCCCGTATCGTAGTTATCTACACGAC
GGGGAGTCAGGCAACTATGGATGAACGAAATAGACAGATCGCTGAGATAGGTGCCTCACTGATTAAGCAT
TGGTAACTGTCAGACCAAGTTTACTCATATATACTTTAGATTGATTTAAAACTTCATTTTTAATTTAAAA
GGATCTAGGTGAAGATCCTTTTTGATAATCTCATGACCAAAATCCCTTAACGTGAGTTTTCGTTCCACTG
AGCGTCAGACCCCGTAGAAAAGATCAAAGGATCTTCTTGAGATCCTTTTTTTCTGCGCGTAATCTGCTGC
TTGCAAACAAAAAAACCACCGCTACCAGCGGTGGTTTGTTTGCCGGATCAAGAGCTACCAACTCTTTTTC
CGAAGGTAACTGGCTTCAGCAGAGCGCAGATACCAAATACTGTTCTTCTAGTGTAGCCGTAGTTAGGCCA
CCACTTCAAGAACTCTGTAGCACCGCCTACATACCTCGCTCTGCTAATCCTGTTACCAGTGGCTGCTGCC
AGTGGCGATAAGTCGTGTCTTACCGGGTTGGACTCAAGACGATAGTTACCGGATAAGGCGCAGCGGTCGG
GCTGAACGGGGGGTTCGTGCACACAGCCCAGCTTGGAGCGAACGACCTACACCGAACTGAGATACCTACA
GCGTGAGCTATGAGAAAGCGCCACGCTTCCCGAAGGGAGAAAGGCGGACAGGTATCCGGTAAGCGGCAGG
GTCGGAACAGGAGAGCGCACGAGGGAGCTTCCAGGGGGAAACGCCTGGTATCTTTATAGTCCTGTCGGGT
TTCGCCACCTCTGACTTGAGCGTCGATTTTTGTGATGCTCGTCAGGGGGGCGGAGCCTATGGAAAAACGC
CAGCAACGCGGCCTTTTTACGGTTCCTGGCCTTTTGCTGGCCTTTTGCTCACATGTTCTTTCCTGCGTTA
TCCCCTGATTCTGTGGATAACCGTATTACCGCCTTTGAGTGAGCTGATACCGCTCGCCGCAGCCGAACGA
CCGAGCGCAGCGAGTCAGTGAGCGAGGAAGCGGAAGAGCGCCCAATACGCAAACCGCCTCTCCCCGCGCG
TTGGCCGATTCATTAATGCAGCAAGCTCATGGCTGACTAATTTTTTTTATTTATGCAGAGGCCGAGGCCG
CCTCGGCCTCTGAGCTATTCCAGAAGTAGTGAGGAGGCTTTTTTGGAGGCCTAGGCTTTTGCAAAAAGCT
CCCCGTGGCACGACAGGTTTCCCGACTGGAAAGCGGGCAGTGAGCGCAACGCAATTAATGTGAGTTAGCT
CACTCATTAGGCACCCCAGGCTTTACACTTTATGCTTCCGGCTCGTATGTTGTGTGGAATTGTGAGCGGA
TAACAATTTCACACAGGAAACAGCTATGACATGATTACGAATTTCACAAATAAAGCATTTTTTTCACTGC
ATTCTAGTTGTGGTTTGTCCAAACTCATCAATGTATCTTATCATGTCTGGATCAACTGGATAACTCAAGC
TAACCAAAATCATCCCAAACTTCCCACCCCATACCCTATTACCACTGCCAATTACCTGTGGTTTCATTTA
CTCTAAACCTGTGATTCCTCTGAATTATTTTCATTTTAAAGAAATTGTATTTGTTAAATATGTACTACAA
ACTTAGTAGT
