>Addgene plasmid #116789 | pHAGE-ROR1 | depositor partial sequence | sequence record 219665 | insert
ATGCACCGGCCGCGCCGCCGCGGGACGCGCCCGCCGCTCCTGGCGCTGCTGGCCGCGCTGCTGCTGGCCG
CACGCGGGGCTGCTGCCCAAGAAACAGAGCTGTCAGTCAGTGCTGAATTAGTGCCTACCTCATCATGGAA
CATCTCAAGTGAACTCAACAAAGATTCTTACCTGACCCTCGATGAACCAATGAATAACATCACCACGTCT
CTGGGCCAGACAGCAGAACTGCACTGCAAAGTCTCTGGGAATCCACCTCCCACCATCCGCTGGTTCAAAA
ATGATGCTCCTGTGGTCCAGGAGCCCCGGAGGCTCTCCTTTCGGTCCACCATCTATGGCTCTCGGCTGCG
GATTAGAAACCTCGACACCACAGACACAGGCTACTTCCAGTGCGTGGCAACAAACGGCAAGGAGGTGGTT
TCTTCCACTGGAGTCTTGTTTGTCAAGTTTGGCCCCCCTCCCACTGCAAGTCCAGGATACTCAGATGAGT
ATGAAGAAGATGGATTCTGTCAGCCATACAGAGGGATTGCATGTGCAAGATTTATTGGCAACCGCACCGT
CTATATGGAGTCTTTGCACATGCAAGGGGAAATAGAAAATCAGATCACAGCTGCCTTCACTATGATTGGC
ACTTCCAGTCACTTATCTGATAAGTGTTCTCAGTTCGCCATTCCTTCCCTGTGCCACTATGCCTTCCCGT
ACTGCGATGAAACTTCATCCGTCCCAAAGCCCCGTGACTTGTGTCGCGATGAATGTGAAATCCTGGAGAA
TGTCCTGTGTCAAACAGAGTACATTTTTGCAAGATCAAATCCCATGATTCTGATGAGGCTGAAACTGCCA
AACTGTGAAGATCTCCCCCAGCCAGAGAGCCCAGAAGCTGCGAACTGTATCCGGATTGGAATTCCCATGG
CAGATCCTATAAATAAAAATCACAAGTGTTATAACAGCACAGGTGTGGACTACCGGGGGACCGTCAGTGT
GACCAAATCAGGGCGCCAGTGCCAGCCATGGAATTCCCAGTATCCCCACACACACACTTTCACCGCCCTT
CGTTTCCCAGAGCTGAATGGAGGCCATTCCTACTGCCGCAACCCAGGGAATCAAAAGGAAGCTCCCTGGT
GCTTCACCTTGGATGAAAACTTTAAGTCTGATCTGTGTGACATCCCAGCGTGCGATTCAAAGGATTCCAA
GGAGAAGAATAAAATGGAAATCCTGTACATACTAGTGCCAAGTGTGGCCATTCCCCTGGCCATTGCTTTA
CTCTTCTTCTTCATTTGCGTCTGTCGGAATAACCAGAAGTCATCGTCGGCACCAGTCCAGAGGCAACCAA
AACACGTCAGAGGTCAAAATGTAGAGATGTCAATGCTGAATGCATATAAACCCAAGAGCAAGGCTAAAGA
GCTACCTCTTTCTGCTGTACGCTTTATGGAAGAATTGGGTGAGTGTGCCTTTGGAAAAATCTATAAAGGC
CATCTCTATCTCCCAGGCATGGACCATGCTCAGCTGGTTGCTATCAAGACCTTGAAAGACTATAACAACC
CCCAGCAATGGACGGAATTTCAACAAGAAGCCTCCCTAATGGCAGAACTGCACCACCCCAATATTGTCTG
CCTTCTAGGTGCCGTCACTCAGGAACAACCTGTGTGCATGCTTTTTGAGTATATTAATCAGGGGGATCTC
CATGAGTTCCTCATCATGAGATCCCCACACTCTGATGTTGGCTGCAGCAGTGATGAAGATGGGACTGTGA
AATCCAGCCTGGACCACGGAGATTTTCTGCACATTGCAATTCAGATTGCAGCTGGCATGGAATACCTGTC
TAGTCACTTCTTTGTCCACAAGGACCTTGCAGCTCGCAATATTTTAATCGGAGAGCAACTTCATGTAAAG
ATTTCAGACTTGGGGCTTTCCAGAGAAATTTACTCCGCTGATTACTACAGGGTCCAGAGTAAGTCCTTGC
TGCCCATTCGCTGGATGCCCCCTGAAGCCATCATGTATGGCAAATTCTCTTCTGATTCAGATATCTGGTC
CTTTGGGGTTGTCTTGTGGGAGATTTTCAGTTTTGGACTCCAGCCATATTATGGATTCAGTAACCAGGAA
GTGATTGAGATGGTGAGAAAACGGCAGCTCTTACCATGCTCTGAAGACTGCCCACCCAGAATGTACAGCC
TCATGACAGAGTGCTGGAATGAGATTCCTTCTAGGAGACCAAGATTTAAAGATATTCACGTCCGGCTTCG
GTCCTGGGAGGGACTCTCAAGTCACACAAGCTCTACTACTCCTTCAGGGGGAAATGCCACCACACAGACA
ACCTCCCTCAGTGCCAGCCCAGTGAGTAATCTCAGTAACCCCAGATATCCTAATTACATGTTCCCGAGCC
AGGGTATTACACCACAGGGCCAGATTGCTGGTTTCATTGGCCCGCCAATACCTCAGAACCAGCGATTCAT
TCCCATCAATGGATACCCAATACCTCCTGGATATGCAGCGTTTCCAGCTGCCCACTACCAGCCAACAGGT
CCTCCCAGAGTGATTCAGCACTGCCCACCTCCCAAGAGTCGGTCCCCAAGCAGTGCCAGTGGGTCGACTA
GCACTGGCCATGTGACTAGCTTGCCCTCATCAGGATCCAATCAGGAAGCAAATATTCCTTTACTACCACA
CATGTCAATTCCAAATCATCCTGGTGGAATGGGTATCACCGTTTTTGGCAACAAATCTCAAAAACCCTAC
AAAATTGACTCAAAGCAAGCATCTTTACTAGGAGACGCCAATATTCATGGACACACCGAATCTATGATTT
CTGCAGAACTGTAA
